Addgene plasmid #145345: pmCellFree_KA1_ZIKV NS3
Purpose: Cell-free/ mammalian expression vector for Zika virus NS3 protein with N-term eGFP
Depositing lab: Rob Parton. Depositing organization: University of Queensland. Publication: Mapping Interactions among Cell-Free Expressed Zika Virus Proteins. Varasteh Moradi S, Gagoski D, Mureev S, Walden P, McMahon KA, Parton RG, Johnston WA, Alexandrov K. J Proteome Res. 2020 Apr 3;19(4):1522-1532. doi: 10.1021/acs.jproteome.9b00771. Epub 2020 Mar 9. PubMed 32081002.
Backbone
  Vector backbone: pmCellFree_KA1
  Vector type: Bacterial Expression
Growth in bacteria
  Bacterial resistance: Ampicillin, 100 μg/mL
  Growth temperature: 37°C
  Growth strain: DH5alpha
  Copy number: High Copy
Gene/Insert
  Gene/Insert name: ZIKV NS3
  Species: NC_012532 (ZIKAV)
  Promoter: T7- CMV/CAG
  Tag / fusion protein: 8xHis and eGFP (N terminal on backbone)
  Cloning method: Gateway Cloning
Terms and licenses: Academic/Nonprofit Terms; Industry Terms: Not Available to Industry
How to cite: pmCellFree_KA1_ZIKV NS3 was a gift from Rob Parton (Addgene plasmid # 145345 ; http://n2t.net/addgene:145345 ; RRID:Addgene_145345)
