[The description below was written by a language model from this plasmid's Addgene catalogue record and pLannotate feature annotations shown in this document.]
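Description:
pmCellFree_KA1_ZIKV NS3 is a multi-host expression plasmid built on the pmCellFree_KA1 backbone to produce Zika virus NS3 as an N-terminal eGFP fusion, either in cell-free translation reactions or in mammalian cells. It is catalogued as a bacterial expression vector, but in E. coli it is mainly propagated. This relies on a high-copy ColE1/pUC-type origin and the β-lactamase gene, which confers ampicillin resistance.

The expression cassette has stacked promoters. A CAG-type unit (CMV enhancer, chicken β-actin promoter and chimeric intron fragments) drives transcription in mammalian cells. A T7 promoter immediately downstream allows T7 RNA polymerase to make template RNA for cell-free systems. The open reading frame begins with EGFP and continues through an attB1 site into the NS3 coding sequence, which ends at attB2. These sites reflect insertion of the gene by Gateway recombination. The annotation tool labelled the insert by homology to the dengue 2 polyprotein NS3 region, which has serine protease, NTPase and RNA helicase activities, but the catalogue identifies it as Zika virus NS3. The record lists an N-terminal 8xHis tag alongside eGFP. The feature table detects only one His-tag fragment, downstream of attB2, so the tag layout cannot be fully confirmed from the annotation. The cassette ends with a rabbit β-globin polyadenylation signal and a T7 terminator, one for each mode of transcription.

Baculovirus recombination regions (lef2/ORF603 and ORF1629) flank the cassette, and a loxP site is also present. These suggest the backbone could be transferred into baculovirus genomes for insect-cell expression, though the record does not state this use. The associated publication used cell-free expressed Zika virus proteins to map interactions among them.
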