Features (pLannotate 1.2.2; 21 found; start..end, strand, type, name):
      4..39      +  CDS            lef2 (fragment): baculovirus late expression factor 2
    181..1008    +  misc_recomb    baculovirus recombination region (lef2/ORF603): contains ORF603 and part of lef2
   1020..1078    +  misc_recomb    baculovirus recombination region (ORF603) (fragment): contains ORF603 and part of lef2
   1140..1443    +  enhancer       CMV enhancer: human cytomegalovirus immediate early enhancer
   1449..1726    +  promoter       chicken β-actin promoter: No description available
   1727..1862    +  intron         hybrid intron (fragment): hybrid between chicken β-actin (CBA) and minute virus of mice (MMV) introns (Gray et al., 2011)
   1951..2081    +  intron         chimeric intron (fragment): chimera between introns from chicken β-actin and rabbit β-globin
   2147..2165    +  promoter       T7 promoter: promoter for bacteriophage T7 RNA polymerase
   2339..3049    +  CDS            EGFP: EGFP is a basic (constitutively fluorescent) green fluorescent protein published in 1996, derived from Aequorea victoria. It is reported to be a rapidly-maturing weak dimer with moderate acid sensitivity.
   3074..3098    +  protein_bind   attB1: mutant version of attB; recombination site for the Gateway® BP reaction BP Clonase™
   3101..4951    +  CDS            POLG_DEN2T (fragment) (sequence partly withheld): Experimental evidence at protein level: Swiss-Prot protein existence level 1. [Serine protease NS3]: Displays three enzymatic activities: serine protease, NTPase and RNA helicase. NS3 serine protease, in association with NS2B, performs its autocleavage and cleaves the polyprotein at dibasic sites in the cytoplasm: C-prM, NS2A-NS2B, NS2B- NS3, NS3-NS4A, NS4A-2K and NS4B-NS5. NS3 RNA helicase binds RNA and unwinds dsRNA in the 3' to 5' direction. From Dengue virus type 2 (strain Tonga/EKB194/1974) (DENV-2).
   4953..4977    -  protein_bind   attB2: mutant version of attB; recombination site for the Gateway® BP reaction BP Clonase™
   5012..5029    +  CDS            7xHis (fragment): 6xHis affinity tag
   5041..5109    +  CDS            HBB (fragment): HBB_PONPY - Experimental evidence at transcript level: Swiss-Prot protein existence level 2. Involved in oxygen transport from the lung to the various peripheral tissues. From Pongo pygmaeus (Bornean orangutan).
   5184..5239    +  polyA_signal   β-globin poly(A) signal: rabbit β-globin polyadenylation signal (Gil and Proudfoot, 1987)
   5327..5374    +  terminator     T7 terminator: transcription terminator for bacteriophage T7 RNA polymerase
   5387..6092    +  misc_recomb    baculovirus recombination region (ORF1629): contains part of ORF1629
   6101..6134    +  protein_bind   loxP: Cre-mediated recombination occurs in the 8-bp core sequence (GCATACAT). Cre recombinase
   6302..6889    -  rep_origin     ori: high-copy-number ColE1/pMB1/pBR322/pUC origin of replication
   6902..7762    -  CDS            AmpR: β-lactamase; bla; confers resistance to ampicillin, carbenicillin, and related antibiotics
   7763..7814    -  promoter       AmpR promoter (fragment): bla
>Addgene plasmid #145345 | pmCellFree_KA1_ZIKV NS3 | addgene full sequence | sequence record 305937 | Addgene NGS Result
TCCTGCATCTTTTAATCAAATCCCAAGATGTGTATAAACGCGCCGGTATGTACAGGAAGAGGTTTATACT
AAACTGTTACATTGCAAACGTGGTTTCGTGTGCCAAGTGTGAAAACCGATGTTTAATCAAGGCTCTGACG
CATTTCTACAACCACGACTCCAAGTGTGTGGGTGAAGTCATGCATCTTTTAATCAAATCCCAAGATGTGT
ATAAACCACCAAACTGCCAAAAAATGAAAACTGTCGACAAGCTCTGTCCGTTTGCTGGCAACTGCAAGGG
TCTCAATCCTATTTGTAATTATTGAATAATAAAACAATTATAAATGTCAAATTTGTTTTTTATTAACGAT
ACAAACCAAACGCAACAAGAACATTTGTAGTATTATCTATAATTGAAAACGCGTAGTTATAATCGCTGAG
GTAATATTTAAAATCATTTTCAAATGATTCACAGTTAATTTGCGACAATATAATTTTATTTTCACATAAA
CTAGACGCCTTGTCGTCTTCTTCTTCGTATTCCTTCTCTTTTTCATTTTTCTCTTCATAAAAATTAACAT
AGTTATTATCGTATCCATATATGTATCTATCGTATAGAGTAAATTTTTTGTTGTCATAAATATATATGTC
TTTTTTAATGGGGTGTATAGTACCGCTGCGCATAGTTTTTCTGTAATTTACAACAGTGCTATTTTCTGGT
AGTTCTTCGGAGTGTGTTGCTTTAATTATTAAATTTATATAATCAATGAATTTGGGATCGTCGGTTTTGT
ACAATATGTTGCCGGCATAGTACGCAGCTTCTTCTAGTTCAATTACACCATTTTTTAGCAGCACCGGATT
AACATAACTTTCCAAAATGTTGTACGAACCGTTAAACAAAAACAGTTCACCTCCCTTTTCTATACTATTG
TCTGCGAGCAGTTGTTTGTTGTTAAAAATAACAGCCATTGTAATGAGACGCACAAACTAATATCACAAAC
TGGAAATGTCTATCAATATATAGTTGCTGATGGCCGGCCGTAATGAGACGCACAAACTAATATCACAAAC
TGGAAATGTCTATCAATATATAGTTGCTCTAGTTATTAATAGTAATCAATTACGGGGTCATTAGTTCATA
GCCCATATATGGAGTTCCGCGTTACATAACTTACGGTAAATGGCCCGCCTGGCTGACCGCCCAACGACCC
CCGCCCATTGACGTCAATAATGACGTATGTTCCCATAGTAACGCCAATAGGGACTTTCCATTGACGTCAA
TGGGTGGAGTATTTACGGTAAACTGCCCACTTGGCAGTACATCAAGTGTATCATATGCCAAGTACGCCCC
CTATTGACGTCAATGACGGTAAATGGCCCGCCTGGCATTATGCCCAGTACATGACCTTATGGGACTTTCC
TACTTGGCAGTACATCTACGTATTAGTCATCGCTATTACCATGCATGGTCGAGGTGAGCCCCACGTTCTG
CTTCACTCTCCCCATCTCCCCCCCCTCCCCACCCCCAATTTTGTATTTATTTATTTTTTAATTATTTTGT
GCAGCGATGGGGGCGGGGGGGGGGGGGGGGCGCGCGCCGGGGGGGGGGGGGGGGGGGGGGGGGGGGGGGG
GGGGGGGGCGGAGAGGTGCGGCGGCAGCCAATCAGAGCGGCGCGCTCCGAAAGTTTCCTTTTATGGCGAG
GCGGCGGCGGCGGCGGCCCTATAAAAAGCGAAGCGCGCGGCGGGCGGGAGTCGCTGCGCGCTGCCTTCGC
CCCGTGCCCCGCTCCGCCGCCGCCTCGCGCCGCCCGCCCCGGCTCTGACTGACCGCGTTACTCCCACAGG
TGAGCGGGCGGGACGGCCCTTCTCCTTCGGGCTGTAATTAGCGCTTGGTTTAATGACGGCTTGTTTCTTT
TCTGTGGCTGCGTGAAAGCCTTGAGGGGCTCCGGGAGGGCCCTTTGTGCGGGGGGAGCGGCTCGGGGCTG
TCCGCGGGGGGACGGCTGCCTTCGGGGGGGACGGGGCAGGGCGGGGTTCGGCTTCTGGCGTGTGACCGGC
GGCTCTAGAGCCTCTGCTAACCATGTTCATGCCTTCTTCTTTTTCCTACAGCTCCTGGGCAACGTGCTGG
TTATTGTGCTGTCTCATCATTTTGGCAAAGAATTGGATCGGACGTCTAATACGACTCACTATAGGGACAT
CTTAAGTTTATTTTATTTTATTTTATTTTATTTTATTTTATTTTATTTTATTTTATTTTATTTTATTTAA
CCATGACAGTAATGTATAAAGTCTGTAAAGACATTAAACACGTAAGTGAAACCATGGGCACCTCTGGTCA
CCACCATCACCACCATCACCACGGCACAAGCAAGGGCGAGGAGCTGTTCACCGGGGTGGTGCCCATCCTG
GTCGAGTTGGACGGCGACGTAAACGGCCACAAGTTCAGCGTGTCCGGCGAGGGCGAGGGCGATGCCACCT
ACGGCAAGCTGACCCTGAAGTTCATCTGCACCACCGGCAAGCTGCCCGTGCCCTGGCCCACCCTCGTGAC
CACCCTGACCTACGGCGTGCAGTGCTTCAGCCGCTACCCCGACCACATGAAGCAGCACGACTTCTTCAAG
TCCGCCATGCCCGAAGGCTACGTCCAGGAGCGCACCATCTTCTTCAAGGACGACGGCAACTACAAGACCC
GCGCCGAGGTGAAGTTCGAGGGCGACACCCTGGTGAACCGCATCGAGCTGAAGGGCATCGACTTCAAGGA
GGACGGCAACATCCTGGGGCACAAGCTGGAGTACAACTACAACAGCCACAACGTCTATATCATGGCCGAC
AAGCAGAAGAACGGCATCAAGGTGAACTTCAAGATCCGCCACAACATCGAGGACGGCAGCGTGCAGCTCG
CCGACCACTACCAGCAGAACACCCCCATCGGCGACGGCCCCGTGCTGCTGCCCGACAACCACTACCTGAG
CACCCAGTCCGCCCTGAGCAAAGACCCCAACGAGAAGCGCGATCACATGGTCCTGCTGGAGTTCGTGACC
GCCGCCGGGATCACTCTCGGCATGGACGAGCTATACAAGCTGGAGGTGCTCTTCCAGGGTCCGACAAGTT
TGTACAAAAAAGCAGGCTTCAGTGGCGCCCTCTGGGACGTGCCTGCTCCCAAAGAAGTGAAGAAAGGAGA
GACCACAGATGGAGTGTACAGAGTGATGACTCGCAGACTGCTAGGTTCAACACAGGTTGGAGTGGGAGTC
ATGCAAGAGGGAGTCTTCCACACCATGTGGCACGTTACAAAAGGAGCCGCACTGAGGAGCGGTGAGGGAA
GACTTGATCCATACTGGGGGGATGTCAAGCAGGACTTGGTGTCATACTGTGGGCCTTGGAAGTTGGATGC
AGCTTGGGATGGACTCAGCGAGGTACAGCTTTTGGCCGTACCTCCCGGAGAGAGGGCCAGAAACATTCAG
ACCCTGCCTGGAATATTCAAGACAAAGGACGGGGACATCGGAGCAGTTGCTCTGGACTACCCTGCAGGGA
CCTCAGGATCTCCGATCCTAGACAAATGTGGAAGAGTGATAGGACTCTATGGCAATGGGGTTGTGATCAA
GAATGGAAGCTATGTTAGTGCTATAACCCAGGGAAAGAGGGAGGAGGAGACTCCGGTTGAATGTTTCGAA
CCCTCG
[1305 nt withheld, positions 3647-4951]
AACCCAGCTTTCTTGTACAAAGTGGTGTAAGCGGCCGCCAGCTTTCTAGACCAGTTTAAACATCACCATC
ACCATCACTAAGTGATTAACCTCAGGTGCAGGCTGCCTATCAGAAGGTGGTGGCTGGTGTGGCCAATGCC
CTGGCTCACAAATACCACTGAGATCGATCTTTTTCCCTCTGCCAAAAATTATGGGGACATCATGAAGCCC
CTTGAGCATCTGACTTCTGGCTAATAAAGGAAATTTATTTTCATTGCAATAGTGTGTTGGAATTTTTTGT
GTCTCTCACTCGGAAGGACATATGGGAGGGCAAATCATTTAAAACATCAGAATGAGTATTTGGTTTAGAG
TTTGGCAACATATGCCCATATGTAACTAGCATAACCCCTTGGGGCCTCTAAACGGGTCTTGAGGGGTTTT
TTGCTGAAAGCATGCGGAGGAAATTCTCCTTGAAGTTTCCCTGGTGTTCAAAGTAAAGGAGTTTGCACCA
GACGCACCTCTGTTCACTGGTCCGGCGTATTAAAACACGATACATTGTTATTAGTACATTTATTAAGCGC
TAGATTCTGTGCGTTGTTGATTTACAGACAATTGTTGTACGTATTTTAATAATTCATTAAATTTATAATC
TTTAGGGTGGTATGTTAGAGCGAAAATCAAATGATTTTCAGCGTCTTTATATCTGAATTTAAATATTAAA
TCCTCAATAGATTTGTAAAATAGGTTTCGATTAGTTTCAAACAAGGGTTGTTTTTCCGAACCGATGGCTG
GACTATCTAATGGATTTTCGCTCAACGCCACAAAACTTGCCAAATCTTGTAGCAGCAATCTAGCTTTGTC
GATATTCGTTTGTGTTTTGTTTTGTAATAAAGGTTCGACGTCGTTCAAAATATTATGCGCTTTTGTATTT
CTTTCATCACTGTCGTTAGTGTACAATTGACTCGACGTAAACACGTTAAATAGAGCTTGGACATATTTAA
CATCGGGCGTGTTAGCTTTATTAGGCCGATTATCGTCGTCGTCCCAACCCTCGTCGTTAGAAGTTGCTTC
CGAAGACGATTTTGCCATAGCCACACGACGCCTATTAATTGTGTCGGCTAACACGTCCGCGATCAAATTT
GTAGTTGAGCTTTTTGGAATTGCGATCGCATAACTTCGTATAGCATACATTATACGAAGTTATAAGCTCG
GAACGCTGCGCTCGGTCGTTCGGCTGCGGCGAGCGGTATCAGCTCACTCAAAGGCGGTAATACGGTTATC
CACAGAATCAGGGGATAACGCAGGAAAGAACATGTGAGCAAAAGGCCAGCAAAAGGCCAGGAACCGTAAA
AAGGCCGCGTTGCTGGCGTTTTTCCATAGGCTCCGCCCCCTGACGAGCATCACAAAAATCGACGCTCAAG
TCAGAGGTGGCGAAACCCGACAGGACTATAAAGATACCAGGCGTTTCCCCCTGGAAGCTCCCTCGTGCGC
TCTCCTGTTCCGACCCTGCCGCTTACCGGATACCTGTCCGCCTTTCTCCCTTCGGGAAGCGTGGCGCTTT
CTCATAGCTCACGCTGTAGGTATCTCAGTTCGGTGTAGGTCGTTCGCTCCAAGCTGGGCTGTGTGCACGA
ACCCCCCGTTCAGCCCGACCGCTGCGCCTTATCCGGTAACTATCGTCTTGAGTCCAACCCGGTAAGACAC
GACTTATCGCCACTGGCAGCAGCCACTGGTAACAGGATTAGCAGAGCGAGGTATGTAGGCGGTGCTACAG
AGTTCTTGAAGTGGTGGCCTAACTACGGCTACACTAGAAGAACAGTATTTGGTATCTGCGCTCTGCTGAA
GCCAGTTACCTTCGGAAAAAGAGTTGGTAGCTCTTGATCCGGCAAACAAACCACCGCTGGTAGCGGTGGT
TTTTTTGTTTGCAAGCAGCAGATTACGCGCAGAAAAAAAGGATCTCAAGAAGATCCTTTGTTACCAATGC
TTAATCAGTGAGGCACCTATCTCAGCGATCTGTCTATTTCGTTCATCCATAGTTGCCTGACTCCCCGTCG
TGTAGATAACTACGATACGGGAGGGCTTACCATCTGGCCCCAGTGCTGCAATGATACCGCGAGACCCACG
CTCACCGGCTCCAGATTTATCAGCAATAAACCAGCCAGCCGGAAGGGCCGAGCGCAGAAGTGGTCCTGCA
ACTTTATCCGCCTCCATCCAGTCTATTAATTGTTGCCGGGAAGCTAGAGTAAGTAGTTCGCCAGTTAATA
GTTTGCGCAACGTTGTTGCCATTGCTACAGGCATCGTGGTGTCACGCTCGTCGTTTGGTATGGCTTCATT
CAGCTCCGGTTCCCAACGATCAAGGCGAGTTACATGATCCCCCATGTTGTGCAAAAAAGCGGTTAGCTCC
TTCGGTCCTCCGATCGTTGTCAGAAGTAAGTTGGCCGCAGTGTTATCACTCATGGTTATGGCAGCACTGC
ATAATTCTCTTACTGTCATGCCATCCGTAAGATGCTTTTCTGTGACTGGTGAGTACTCAACCAAGTCATT
CTGAGAATAGTGTATGCGGCGACCGAGTTGCTCTTGCCCGGCGTCAATACGGGATAATACCGCGCCACAT
AGCAGAACTTTAAAAGTGCTCATCATTGGAAAACGTTCTTCGGGGCGAAAACTCTCAAGGATCTTACCGC
TGTTGAGATCCAGTTCGATGTAACCCACTCGTGCACCCAACTGATCTTCAGCATCTTTTACTTTCACCAG
CGTTTCTGGGTGAGCAAAAACAGGAAGGCAAAATGCCGCAAAAAAGGGAATAAGGGCGACACGGAAATGT
TGAATACTCATACTCTTCCTTTTTCAATATTATTGAAGCATTTATCAGGGTTATTGTCTCATGTCCGCGC
GTT
